Addgene plasmid #59925: pCAG-B19P
Purpose: Expression vector for Rabies virus SAD B19 phosphoprotein gene
Depositing lab: Ian Wickersham. Depositing organization: Massachusetts Institute of Technology.
Backbone
  Vector backbone: pCAGEN
  Backbone size w/o insert (bp): 4795
  Total vector size (bp): 5689
  Vector type: Mammalian Expression
Growth in bacteria
  Bacterial resistance: Ampicillin, 100 μg/mL
  Growth temperature: 37°C
  Growth strain: DH5alpha
  Copy number: High Copy
Gene/Insert
  Gene/Insert name: Rabies virus phosphoprotein (alt name: P)
  Species: Rabies virus
  Insert size (bp): 894
  Promoter: CAG
  Cloning method: Unknown
  Sequencing primers: 5′ CTCTAGAGCCTCTGCTAACc; 3′ CAGAAGTCAGATGCTCAAG
Terms and licenses: Academic/Nonprofit Terms; Industry Terms: Not Available to Industry
How to cite: pCAG-B19P was a gift from Ian Wickersham (Addgene plasmid # 59925 ; http://n2t.net/addgene:59925 ; RRID:Addgene_59925)
