[The description below was written by a language model from this plasmid's Addgene catalogue record and pLannotate feature annotations shown in this document.]
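Description:
pCAG-B19P is a 5,689 bp mammalian expression plasmid built on the pCAGEN backbone that drives expression of the phosphoprotein (P) gene of the rabies virus SAD B19 strain. It is propagated in E. coli as a high-copy plasmid through a ColE1/pUC-type origin and is selected with ampicillin via a β-lactamase gene under its own bla promoter. The backbone also carries remnants of lac regulatory sequence (lac promoter, operator, CAP site and small lacI fragments), along with an SV40 origin of replication, a partial SV40 promoter and an SV40 polyadenylation signal. The SV40 origin can support episomal replication in cells expressing large T antigen. No mammalian selection marker is annotated.

The expression cassette uses the composite CAG promoter, which consists of the human cytomegalovirus immediate early enhancer, the chicken β-actin promoter and a chimeric chicken β-actin/rabbit β-globin intron. This arrangement gives strong, broadly active transcription in mammalian cells. The 894 bp P open reading frame follows and is terminated by the rabbit β-globin polyadenylation signal. The short HBB fragments annotated on either side of the insert are most likely residual β-globin exon sequence belonging to the CAG cassette rather than intended fusions, and no epitope tags or reporters are annotated.

P is the non-catalytic cofactor of the viral polymerase. It tethers the L polymerase to the nucleoprotein-RNA template, chaperones soluble N protein, and antagonises host interferon signalling through STAT1. The record states only that the plasmid is an expression vector for this gene. Supplying P in trans from a plasmid of this kind is typical of helper sets used to rescue recombinant rabies virus from cloned cDNA, but the record does not state that use explicitly.
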