Features (pLannotate 1.2.2; 18 found; start..end, strand, type, name):
      4..383     +  enhancer       CMV enhancer: human cytomegalovirus immediate early enhancer
    386..661     +  promoter       chicken β-actin promoter: No description available
    662..1670    +  intron         chimeric intron: chimera between introns from chicken β-actin and rabbit β-globin
   1668..1724    +  CDS            HBB (fragment): HBB_LEPEU - Experimental evidence at protein level: Swiss-Prot protein existence level 1. Involved in oxygen transport from the lung to the various peripheral tissues. From Lepus europaeus (European hare).
   1734..2624    +  CDS            P: PHOSP_RABVS - Experimental evidence at protein level: Swiss-Prot protein existence level 1. Non catalytic polymerase cofactor and regulatory protein that plays a role in viral transcription and replication. Stabilizes the RNA polymerase L to the N-RNA template and binds the soluble protein N, preventing it from encapsidating non-genomic RNA. Also inhibits host IFN-alpha and IFN-beta signaling by binding and retaining phosphorylated STAT1 in the cytoplasm or by inhibiting the DNA binding of STAT1 in the nucleus. Might be involved, through interaction with host dynein, in intracellular microtubu
   2636..2707    +  CDS            HBB (fragment): HBB_PONPY - Experimental evidence at transcript level: Swiss-Prot protein existence level 2. Involved in oxygen transport from the lung to the various peripheral tissues. From Pongo pygmaeus (Bornean orangutan).
   2778..2833    +  polyA_signal   β-globin poly(A) signal: rabbit β-globin polyadenylation signal (Gil and Proudfoot, 1987)
   3216..3232    -  protein_bind   lac operator: The lac repressor binds to the lac operator to inhibit transcription in E. coli. This inhibition can be relieved by adding lactose or isopropyl-β-D-thiogalactopyranoside (IPTG). lac repressor encoded by lacI
   3240..3270    -  promoter       lac promoter: promoter for the E. coli lac operon
   3285..3306    -  protein_bind   CAP binding site: CAP binding activates transcription in the presence of cAMP. E. coli catabolite activator protein
   3319..3358    -  CDS            lacI (fragment): lac repressor; lacI; The lac repressor binds to the lac operator to inhibit transcription in E. coli. This inhibition can be relieved by adding lactose or isopropyl-β-D-thiogalactopyranoside (IPTG).
   3365..3387    +  promoter       SV40 promoter (fragment): SV40 enhancer and early promoter
   3411..3546    +  rep_origin     SV40 ori: SV40 origin of replication
   3566..3700    +  polyA_signal   SV40 poly(A) signal: SV40 polyadenylation signal
   3702..3756    -  CDS            lacI (fragment): lac repressor; lacI; The lac repressor binds to the lac operator to inhibit transcription in E. coli. This inhibition can be relieved by adding lactose or isopropyl-β-D-thiogalactopyranoside (IPTG).
   3939..4527    -  rep_origin     ori: high-copy-number ColE1/pMB1/pBR322/pUC origin of replication
   4698..5558    -  CDS            AmpR: β-lactamase; bla; confers resistance to ampicillin, carbenicillin, and related antibiotics
   5559..5663    -  promoter       AmpR promoter: bla
>Addgene plasmid #59925 | pCAG-B19P | depositor full sequence | sequence record 94990 | pCAG-B19P sequence 5689 bps
GTCGACATTGATTATTGACTAGTTATTAATAGTAATCAATTACGGGGTCATTAGTTCATAGCCCATATAT
GGAGTTCCGCGTTACATAACTTACGGTAAATGGCCCGCCTGGCTGACCGCCCAACGACCCCCGCCCATTG
ACGTCAATAATGACGTATGTTCCCATAGTAACGCCAATAGGGACTTTCCATTGACGTCAATGGGTGGACT
ATTTACGGTAAACTGCCCACTTGGCAGTACATCAAGTGTATCATATGCCAAGTACGCCCCCTATTGACGT
CAATGACGGTAAATGGCCCGCCTGGCATTATGCCCAGTACATGACCTTATGGGACTTTCCTACTTGGCAG
TACATCTACGTATTAGTCATCGCTATTACCATGGGTCGAGGTGAGCCCCACGTTCTGCTTCACTCTCCCC
ATCTCCCCCCCCTCCCCACCCCCAATTTTGTATTTATTTATTTTTTAATTATTTTGTGCAGCGATGGGGG
CGGGGGGGGGGGGGGCGCGCGCCAGGCGGGGCGGGGCGGGGCGAGGGGCGGGGCGGGGCGAGGCGGAGAG
GTGCGGCGGCAGCCAATCAGAGCGGCGCGCTCCGAAAGTTTCCTTTTATGGCGAGGCGGCGGCGGCGGCG
GCCCTATAAAAAGCGAAGCGCGCGGCGGGCGGGAGTCGCTGCGTTGCCTTCGCCCCGTGCCCCGCTCCGC
GCCGCCTCGCGCCGCCCGCCCCGGCTCTGACTGACCGCGTTACTCCCACAGGTGAGCGGGCGGGACGGCC
CTTCTCCTCCGGGCTGTAATTAGCGCTTGGTTTAATGACGGCTCGTTTCTTTTCTGTGGCTGCGTGAAAG
CCTTAAAGGGCTCCGGGAGGGCCCTTTGTGCGGGGGGGAGCGGCTCGGGGGGTGCGTGCGTGTGTGTGTG
CGTGGGGAGCGCCGCGTGCGGCCCGCGCTGCCCGGCGGCTGTGAGCGCTGCGGGCGCGGCGCGGGGCTTT
GTGCGCTCCGCGTGTGCGCGAGGGGAGCGCGGCCGGGGGCGGTGCCCCGCGGTGCGGGGGGGCTGCGAGG
GGAACAAAGGCTGCGTGCGGGGTGTGTGCGTGGGGGGGTGAGCAGGGGGTGTGGGCGCGGCGGTCGGGCT
GTAACCCCCCCCTGCACCCCCCTCCCCGAGTTGCTGAGCACGGCCCGGCTTCGGGTGCGGGGCTCCGTGC
GGGGCGTGGCGCGGGGCTCGCCGTGCCGGGCGGGGGGTGGCGGCAGGTGGGGGTGCCGGGCGGGGCGGGG
CCGCCTCGGGCCGGGGAGGGCTCGGGGGAGGGGCGCGGCGGCCCCGGAGCGCCGGCGGCTGTCGAGGCGC
GGCGAGCCGCAGCCATTGCCTTTTATGGTAATCGTGCGAGAGGGCGCAGGGACTTCCTTTGTCCCAAATC
TGGCGGAGCCGAAATCTGGGAGGCGCCGCCGCACCCCCTCTAGCGGGCGCGGGCGAAGCGGTGCGGCGCC
GGCAGGAAGGAAATGGGCGGGGAGGGCCTTCGTGCGTCGCCGCGCCGCCGTCCCCTTCTCCATCTCCAGC
CTCGGGGCTGCCGCAGGGGGACGGCTGCCTTCGGGGGGGACGGGGCAGGGCGGGGTTCGGCTTCTGGCGT
GTGACCGGCGGCTCTAGAGCCTCTGCTAACCATGTTCATGCCTTCTTCTTTTTCCTACAGCTCCTGGGCA
ACGTGCTGGTTATTGTGCTGTCTCATCATTTTGGCAAAGAATTCGCCGCCACCATGAGCAAGATCTTTGT
CAATCCTAGTGCTATTAGAGCCGGTCTGGCCGATCTTGAGATGGCTGAAGAAACTGTTGATCTGATCAAT
AGAAATATCGAAGACAATCAGGCTCATCTCCAAGGGGAACCCATAGAGGTGGACAATCTCCCTGAGGATA
TGGGGCGACTTCACCTGGATGATGGAAAATCGCCCAACCATGGTGAGATAGCCAAGGTGGGAGAAGGCAA
GTATCGAGAGGACTTTCAGATGGATGAAGGAGAGGATCCTAGCTTCCTGTTCCAGTCATACCTGGAAAAT
GTTGGAGTCCAAATAGTCAGACAAATGAGGTCAGGAGAGAGATTTCTCAAGATATGGTCACAGACCGTAG
AAGAGATTATATCCTATGTCGCGGTCAACTTTCCCAACCCTCCAGGAAAGTCTTCAGAGGATAAATCAAC
CCAGACTACTGGCCGAGAGCTCAAGAAGGAGACAACACCCACTCCTTCTCAGAGAGAAAGCCAATCATCG
AAAGCCAGGATGGCGGCTCAAATTGCTTCTGGCCCTCCAGCCCTTGAATGGTCGGCTACCAATGAAGAGG
ATGATCTATCAGTGGAGGCTGAGATCGCTCACCAGATTGCAGAAAGTTTCTCCAAAAAATATAAGTTTCC
CTCTCGATCCTCAGGGATACTCTTGTATAATTTTGAGCAATTGAAAATGAACCTTGATGATATAGTTAAA
GAGGCAAAAAATGTACCAGGTGTGACCCGTTTAGCCCATGACGGGTCCAAACTCCCCCTAAGATGTGTAC
TGGGATGGGTCGCTTTGGCCAACTCTAAGAAATTCCAGTTGTTAGTCGAATCCGACAAGCTGAGTAAAAT
CATGCAAGATGACTTGAATCGCTATACATCTTGCTAAGCGGCCGCACTCCTCAGGTGCAGGCTGCCTATC
AGAAGGTGGTGGCTGGTGTGGCCAATGCCCTGGCTCACAAATACCACTGAGATCTTTTTCCCTCTGCCAA
AAATTATGGGGACATCATGAAGCCCCTTGAGCATCTGACTTCTGGCTAATAAAGGAAATTTATTTTCATT
GCAATAGTGTGTTGGAATTTTTTGTGTCTCTCACTCGGAAGGACATATGGGAGGGCAAATCATTTAAAAC
ATCAGAATGAGTATTTGGTTTAGAGTTTGGCAACATATGCCATATGCTGGCTGCCATGAACAAAGGTGGC
TATAAAGAGGTCATCAGTATATGAAACAGCCCCCTGCTGTCCATTCCTTATTCCATAGAAAAGCCTTGAC
TTGAGGTTAGATTTTTTTTATATTTTGTTTTGTGTTATTTTTTTCTTTAACATCCCTAAAATTTTCCTTA
CATGTTTTACTAGCCAGATTTTTCCTCCTCTCCTGACTACTCCCAGTCATAGCTGTCCCTCTTCTCTTAT
GAAGATCCCTCGACCTGCAGCCCAAGCTTGGCGTAATCATGGTCATAGCTGTTTCCTGTGTGAAATTGTT
ATCCGCTCACAATTCCACACAACATACGAGCCGGAAGCATAAAGTGTAAAGCCTGGGGTGCCTAATGAGT
GAGCTAACTCACATTAATTGCGTTGCGCTCACTGCCCGCTTTCCAGTCGGGAAACCTGTCGTGCCAGCGG
ATCCGCATCTCAATTAGTCAGCAACCATAGTCCCGCCCCTAACTCCGCCCATCCCGCCCCTAACTCCGCC
CAGTTCCGCCCATTCTCCGCCCCATGGCTGACTAATTTTTTTTATTTATGCAGAGGCCGAGGCCGCCTCG
GCCTCTGAGCTATTCCAGAAGTAGTGAGGAGGCTTTTTTGGAGGCCTAGGCTTTTGCAAAAAGCTAACTT
GTTTATTGCAGCTTATAATGGTTACAAATAAAGCAATAGCATCACAAATTTCACAAATAAAGCATTTTTT
TCACTGCATTCTAGTTGTGGTTTGTCCAAACTCATCAATGTATCTTATCATGTCTGGATCCGCTGCATTA
ATGAATCGGCCAACGCGCGGGGAGAGGCGGTTTGCGTATTGGGCGCTCTTCCGCTTCCTCGCTCACTGAC
TCGCTGCGCTCGGTCGTTCGGCTGCGGCGAGCGGTATCAGCTCACTCAAAGGCGGTAATACGGTTATCCA
CAGAATCAGGGGATAACGCAGGAAAGAACATGTGAGCAAAAGGCCAGCAAAAGGCCAGGAACCGTAAAAA
GGCCGCGTTGCTGGCGTTTTTCCATAGGCTCCGCCCCCCTGACGAGCATCACAAAAATCGACGCTCAAGT
CAGAGGTGGCGAAACCCGACAGGACTATAAAGATACCAGGCGTTTCCCCCTGGAAGCTCCCTCGTGCGCT
CTCCTGTTCCGACCCTGCCGCTTACCGGATACCTGTCCGCCTTTCTCCCTTCGGGAAGCGTGGCGCTTTC
TCAATGCTCACGCTGTAGGTATCTCAGTTCGGTGTAGGTCGTTCGCTCCAAGCTGGGCTGTGTGCACGAA
CCCCCCGTTCAGCCCGACCGCTGCGCCTTATCCGGTAACTATCGTCTTGAGTCCAACCCGGTAAGACACG
ACTTATCGCCACTGGCAGCAGCCACTGGTAACAGGATTAGCAGAGCGAGGTATGTAGGCGGTGCTACAGA
GTTCTTGAAGTGGTGGCCTAACTACGGCTACACTAGAAGGACAGTATTTGGTATCTGCGCTCTGCTGAAG
CCAGTTACCTTCGGAAAAAGAGTTGGTAGCTCTTGATCCGGCAAACAAACCACCGCTGGTAGCGGTGGTT
TTTTTGTTTGCAAGCAGCAGATTACGCGCAGAAAAAAAGGATCTCAAGAAGATCCTTTGATCTTTTCTAC
GGGGTCTGACGCTCAGTGGAACGAAAACTCACGTTAAGGGATTTTGGTCATGAGATTATCAAAAAGGATC
TTCACCTAGATCCTTTTAAATTAAAAATGAAGTTTTAAATCAATCTAAAGTATATATGAGTAAACTTGGT
CTGACAGTTACCAATGCTTAATCAGTGAGGCACCTATCTCAGCGATCTGTCTATTTCGTTCATCCATAGT
TGCCTGACTCCCCGTCGTGTAGATAACTACGATACGGGAGGGCTTACCATCTGGCCCCAGTGCTGCAATG
ATACCGCGAGACCCACGCTCACCGGCTCCAGATTTATCAGCAATAAACCAGCCAGCCGGAAGGGCCGAGC
GCAGAAGTGGTCCTGCAACTTTATCCGCCTCCATCCAGTCTATTAATTGTTGCCGGGAAGCTAGAGTAAG
TAGTTCGCCAGTTAATAGTTTGCGCAACGTTGTTGCCATTGCTACAGGCATCGTGGTGTCACGCTCGTCG
TTTGGTATGGCTTCATTCAGCTCCGGTTCCCAACGATCAAGGCGAGTTACATGATCCCCCATGTTGTGCA
AAAAAGCGGTTAGCTCCTTCGGTCCTCCGATCGTTGTCAGAAGTAAGTTGGCCGCAGTGTTATCACTCAT
GGTTATGGCAGCACTGCATAATTCTCTTACTGTCATGCCATCCGTAAGATGCTTTTCTGTGACTGGTGAG
TACTCAACCAAGTCATTCTGAGAATAGTGTATGCGGCGACCGAGTTGCTCTTGCCCGGCGTCAATACGGG
ATAATACCGCGCCACATAGCAGAACTTTAAAAGTGCTCATCATTGGAAAACGTTCTTCGGGGCGAAAACT
CTCAAGGATCTTACCGCTGTTGAGATCCAGTTCGATGTAACCCACTCGTGCACCCAACTGATCTTCAGCA
TCTTTTACTTTCACCAGCGTTTCTGGGTGAGCAAAAACAGGAAGGCAAAATGCCGCAAAAAAGGGAATAA
GGGCGACACGGAAATGTTGAATACTCATACTCTTCCTTTTTCAATATTATTGAAGCATTTATCAGGGTTA
TTGTCTCATGAGCGGATACATATTTGAATGTATTTAGAAAAATAAACAAATAGGGGTTCCGCGCACATTT
CCCCGAAAAGTGCCACCTG
