>Addgene plasmid #59925 | pCAG-B19P | addgene partial sequence | sequence record 97564 | pCAG-F 5'-GCAACGTGCTGGTTATTGTG-3'
TGGCTGAAGAAACTGTTGATCTGATCAATAGAAATATCGAAGACAATCAGGCTCATCTCCAAGGGGAACC
CATAGAGGTGGACAATCTCCCTGAGGATATGGGGCGACTTCACCTGGATGATGGAAAATCGCCCAACCAT
GGTGAGATAGCCAAGGTGGGAGAAGGCAAGTATCGAGAGGACTTTCAGATGGATGAAGGAGAGGATCCTA
GCTTCCTGTTCCAGTCATACCTGGAAAATGTTGGAGTCC
