>Addgene plasmid #59925 | pCAG-B19P | addgene partial sequence | sequence record 97565 | Bglob-pA-R 5'-ttttggcagagggaaaaaga-3'
CACCACCTTCTGATAGGCAGCCTGCACCTGAGGAGTGCGGCCGCTTAGCAAGATGTATAGCGATTCAAGT
CATCTTGCATGATTTTACTCAGCTTGTCGGATTCGACTAACAACTGGAATTTCTTAGAGTTGGCCAAAGC
GACCCATCCCAGTACACATCTTAGGGGGAGTTTGGACCCGTCATGGGCTAAACGGGTCACACCTGGTACA
TTTTTTGCCTCTTTAACTATATCATCAAGGTTCATTTTCAATTGCTCAAAATTATACAAGAGTATCCCTG
AGGATCGAGAGGGAAACTTATATTTTTTGGAGAAACTTTCTGCAATCTGGTGAGCGATCTCAGCCTCCAC
TGATAGATCATCCTCTTCATTGGTAGCCGACCATTCAAGGGCTGGAGGGCCAGAAGCAATTTGAGCCGCC
ATCCTGGCTTTCGATGATTGGCTTTCTCTCTGAGAAGGAGTGGGTGTTGTCTCCTTCTTGAGCTCTCGGC
CAGTAGTCTGGGTTGATTTATCCTCTGAAGACTTTCCTGGAGGGTTGGGAAAGTTGACCGCGACATAGGA
TATAATCTCTTCTACGGTCTGTGACCATATCTTGAGAAATCTCTCTCCTGACCTCATTTGTCTGACTATT
TGGACTCCAACATTTTCCAGGTATGACTGGAA
